>Addgene plasmid #194900 | pgRNA_hMECP2_promoter_No6 | addgene full sequence | sequence record 382856 | Addgene NGS Result
GCTGAGTAGTGCGCGAGCAAAATTTAAGCTACAACAAGGCAAGGCTTGACCGACAATTGCATGAAGAATC
TGCTTAGGGTTAGGCGTTTTGCGCTGCTTCGCGATGTACGGGCCAGATATACGCGTTGACATTGATTATT
GACTAGTTATTAATAGTAATCAATTACGGGGTCATTAGTTCATAGCCCATATATGGAGTTCCGCGTTACA
TAACTTACGGTAAATGGCCCGCCTGGCTGACCGCCCAACGACCCCCGCCCATTGACGTCAATAATGACGT
ATGTTCCCATAGTAACGCCAATAGGGACTTTCCATTGACGTCAATGGGTGGAGTATTTACGGTAAACTGC
CCACTTGGCAGTACATCAAGTGTATCATATGCCAAGTACGCCCCCTATTGACGTCAATGACGGTAAATGG
CCCGCCTGGCATTATGCCCAGTACATGACCTTATGGGACTTTCCTACTTGGCAGTACATCTACGTATTAG
TCATCGCTATTACCATGGTGATGCGGTTTTGGCAGTACATCAATGGGCGTGGATAGCGGTTTGACTCACG
GGGATTTCCAAGTCTCCACCCCATTGACGTCAATGGGAGTTTGTTTTGGCACCAAAATCAACGGGACTTT
CCAAAATGTCGTAACAACTCCGCCCCATTGACGCAAATGGGCGGTAGGCGTGTACGGTGGGAGGTCTATA
TAAGCAGCGCGTTTTGCCTGTACTGGGTCTCTCTGGTTAGACCAGATCTGAGCCTGGGAGCTCTCTGGCT
AACTAGGGAACCCACTGCTTAAGCCTCAATAAAGCTTGCCTTGAGTGCTTCAAGTAGTGTGTGCCCGTCT
GTTGTGTGACTCTGGTAACTAGAGATCCCTCAGACCCTTTTAGTCAGTGTGGAAAATCTCTAGCAGTGGC
GCCCGAACAGGGACTTGAAAGCGAAAGGGAAACCAGAGGAGCTCTCTCGACGCAGGACTCGGCTTGCTGA
AGCGCGCACGGCAAGAGGCGAGGGGCGGCGACTGGTGAGTACGCCAAAAATTTTGACTAGCGGAGGCTAG
AAGGAGAGAGATGGGTGCGAGAGCGTCAGTATTAAGCGGGGGAGAATTAGATCGCGATGGGAAAAAATTC
GGTTAAGGCCAGGGGGAAAGAAAAAATATAAATTAAAACATATAGTATGGGCAAGCAGGGAGCTAGAACG
ATTCGCAGTTAATCCTGGCCTGTTAGAAACATCAGAAGGCTGTAGACAAATACTGGGACAGCTACAACCA
TCCCTTCAGACAGGATCAGAAGAACTTAGATCATTATATAATACAGTAGCAACCCTCTATTGTGTGCATC
AAAGGATAGAGATAAAAGACACCAAGGAAGCTTTAGACAAGATAGAGGAAGAGCAAAACAAAAGTAAGAC
CACCGCACAGCAAGCGGCCGGCCGCTGATCTTCAGACCTGGAGGAGGAGATATGAGGGACAATTGGAGAA
GTGAATTATATAAATATAAAGTAGTAAAAATTGAACCATTAGGAGTAGCACCCACCAAGGCAAAGAGAAG
AGTGGTGCAGAGAGAAAAAAGAGCAGTGGGAATAGGAGCTTTGTTCCTTGGGTTCTTGGGAGCAGCAGGA
AGCACTATGGGCGCAGCGTCAATGACGCTGACGGTACAGGCCAGACAATTATTGTCTGGTATAGTGCAGC
AGCAGAACAATTTGCTGAGGGCTATTGAGGCGCAACAGCATCTGTTGCAACTCACAGTCTGGGGCATCAA
GCAGCTCCAGGCAAGAATCCTGGCTGTGGAAAGATACCTAAAGGATCAACAGCTCCTGGGGATTTGGGGT
TGCTCTGGAAAACTCATTTGCACCACTGCTGTGCCTTGGAATGCTAGTTGGAGTAATAAATCTCTGGAAC
AGATTTGGAATCACACGACCTGGATGGAGTGGGACAGAGAAATTAACAATTACACAAGCTTAATACACTC
CTTAATTGAAGAATCGCAAAACCAGCAAGAAAAGAATGAACAAGAATTATTGGAATTAGATAAATGGGCA
AGTTTGTGGAATTGGTTTAACATAACAAATTGGCTGTGGTATATAAAATTATTCATAATGATAGTAGGAG
GCTTGGTAGGTTTAAGAATAGTTTTTGCTGTACTTTCTATAGTGAATAGAGTTAGGCAGGGATATTCACC
ATTATCGTTTCAGACCCACCTCCCAACCCCGAGGGGACCCGACAGGCCCGAAGGAATAGAAGAAGAAGGT
GGAGAGAGAGACAGAGACAGATCCATTCGATTAGTGAACGGATCGGCACTGCGTGCGCCAATTCTGCAGA
CAAATGGCAGTATTCATCCACAATTTTAAAAGAAAAGGGGGGATTGGGGGGTACAGTGCAGGGGAAAGAA
TAGTAGACATAATAGCAACAGACATACAAACTAAAGAATTACAAAAACAAATTACAAAAATTCAAAATTT
TCGGGTTTATTACAGGGACAGCAGAGATCCAGTTTGGTTAGTACCGGGCCCGCTCTAGAGATCCGACGCG
CCATCTCTAGGCCCGCGCCGGCCCCCTCGCACGGACTTGTGGGAGAAGCTCGGCTACTCCCCTGCCCCGG
TTAATTTGCATATAATATTTCCTAGTAACTATAGAGGCTTAATGTGCGATAAAAGACAGATAATCTGTTC
TTTTTAATACTAGCTACATTTTACATGATAGGCTTGGATTTCTATAACTTCGTATAGCATACATTATACG
AAGTTATAAACAGCACAAAAGGAAACTCACCCTAACTGTAAAGTAATTGTGTGTTTTGAGACTATAAGTA
TCCCTTGGAGAACCACCTTGTTGGGGAGGGGGAGGGTAGAGAGGGTTTAAGAGCTATGCTGGAAACAGCA
TAGCAAGTTTAAATAAGGCTAGTCCGTTATCAACTTGAAAAAGTGGCACCGAGTCGGTGCTTTTTTTCTC
GAGTACTAGGATCCATTAGGCGGCCGCGTGGATAACCGTATTACCGCCATGCATTAGTTATTAATAGTAA
TCAATTACGGGGTCATTAGTTCATAGCCCATATATGGAGTTCCGCGTTACATAACTTACGGTAAATGGCC
CGCCTGGCTGACCGCCCAACGACCCCCGCCCATTGACGTCAATAATGACGTATGTTCCCATAGTAACGCC
AATAGGGACTTTCCATTGACGTCAATGGGTGGAGTATTTACGGTAAACTGCCCACTTGGCAGTACATCAA
GTGTATCATATGCCAAGTACGCCCCCTATTGACGTCAATGACGGTAAATGGCCCGCCTGGCATTATGCCC
AGTACATGACCTTATGGGACTTTCCTACTTGGCAGTACATCTACGTATTAGTCATCGCTATTACCATGGT
GATGCGGTTTTGGCAGTACATCAATGGGCGTGGATAGCGGTTTGACTCACGGGGATTTCCAAGTCTCCAC
CCCATTGACGTCAATGGGAGTTTGTTTTGGCACCAAAATCAACGGGACTTTCCAAAATGTCGTAACAACT
CCGCCCCATTGACGCAAATGGGCGGTAGGCGTGTACGGTGGGAGGTCTATATAAGCAGAGCTGGTTTAGT
GAACCGTCAGATCCGCTAGCCCACCATGACCGAGTACAAGCCCACGGTGCGCCTCGCCACCCGCGACGAC
GTCCCCCGGGCCGTACGCACCCTCGCCGCCGCGTTCGCCGACTACCCCGCCACGCGCCACACCGTCGACC
CGGACCGCCACATCGAGCGGGTCACCGAGCTGCAAGAACTCTTCCTCACGCGCGTCGGGCTCGACATCGG
CAAGGTGTGGGTCGCGGACGACGGCGCCGCGGTGGCGGTCTGGACCACGCCGGAGAGCGTCGAAGCGGGG
GCGGTGTTCGCCGAGATCGGCCCGCGCATGGCCGAGTTGAGCGGTTCCCGGCTGGCCGCGCAGCAACAGA
TGGAAGGCCTCCTGGCGCCGCACCGGCCCAAGGAGCCCGCGTGGTTCCTGGCCACCGTCGGCGTCTCGCC
CGACCACCAGGGCAAGGGTCTGGGCAGCGCCGTCGTGCTCCCCGGAGTGGAGGCGGCCGAGCGCGCCGGG
GTGCCCGCCTTCCTGGAGACCTCCGCGCCCCGCAACCTCCCCTTCTACGAGCGGCTCGGCTTCACCGTCA
CCGCCGACGTCGAGGTGCCCGAAGGACCGCGCACCTGGTGCATGACCCGCAAGCCCGGTGCCGGATCGGG
AGAGGGCAGAGGAAGTCTGCTAACATGCGGTGACGTCGAGGAGAATCCTGGCCCACCGGTCGCCACCATG
GTGAGCAAGGGCGAGGAGGATAACATGGCCATCATCAAGGAGTTCATGCGCTTCAAGGTGCACATGGAGG
GCTCCGTGAACGGCCACGAGTTCGAGATCGAGGGCGAGGGCGAGGGCCGCCCCTACGAGGGCACCCAGAC
CGCCAAGCTGAAGGTGACCAAGGGTGGCCCCCTGCCCTTCGCCTGGGACATCCTGTCCCCTCAGTTCATG
TACGGCTCCAAGGCCTACGTGAAGCACCCCGCCGACATCCCCGACTACTTGAAGCTGTCCTTCCCCGAGG
GCTTCAAGTGGGAGCGCGTGATGAACTTCGAGGACGGCGGCGTGGTGACCGTGACCCAGGACTCCTCCCT
GCAGGACGGCGAGTTCATCTACAAGGTGAAGCTGCGCGGCACCAACTTCCCCTCCGACGGCCCCGTAATG
CAGAAGAAGACCATGGGCTGGGAGGCCTCCTCCGAGCGGATGTACCCCGAGGACGGCGCCCTGAAGGGCG
AGATCAAGCAGAGGCTGAAGCTGAAGGACGGCGGCCACTACGACGCTGAGGTCAAGACCACCTACAAGGC
CAAGAAGCCCGTGCAGCTGCCCGGCGCCTACAACGTCAACATCAAGTTGGACATCACCTCCCACAACGAG
GACTACACCATCGTGGAACAGTACGAACGCGCCGAGGGCCGCCACTCCACCGGCGGCATGGACGAGCTGT
ACAAGTAAGAATTCGTCGAGGGACCTAATAACTTCGTATAGCATACATTATACGAAGTTATACATGTTTA
AGGGTTCCGGTTCCACTAGGTACAATTCGATATCAAGCTTATCGATAATCAACCTCTGGATTACAAAATT
TGTGAAAGATTGACTGGTATTCTTAACTATGTTGCTCCTTTTACGCTATGTGGATACGCTGCTTTAATGC
CTTTGTATCATGCTATTGCTTCCCGTATGGCTTTCATTTTCTCCTCCTTGTATAAATCCTGGTTGCTGTC
TCTTTATGAGGAGTTGTGGCCCGTTGTCAGGCAACGTGGCGTGGTGTGCACTGTGTTTGCTGACGCAACC
CCCACTGGTTGGGGCATTGCCACCACCTGTCAGCTCCTTTCCGGGACTTTCGCTTTCCCCCTCCCTATTG
CCACGGCGGAACTCATCGCCGCCTGCCTTGCCCGCTGCTGGACAGGGGCTCGGCTGTTGGGCACTGACAA
TTCCGTGGTGTTGTCGGGGAAATCATCGTCCTTTCCTTGGCTGCTCGCCTGTGTTGCCACCTGGATTCTG
CGCGGGACGTCCTTCTGCTACGTCCCTTCGGCCCTCAATCCAGCGGACCTTCCTTCCCGCGGCCTGCTGC
CGGCTCTGCGGCCTCTTCCGCGTCTTCGCCTTCGCCCTCAGACGAGTCGGATCTCCCTTTGGGCCGCCTC
CCCGCATCGATACCGTCGACCTCGATCGAGACCTAGAAAAACATGGAGCAATCACAAGTAGCAATACAGC
AGCTACCAATGCTGATTGTGCCTGGCTAGAAGCACAAGAGGAGGAGGAGGTGGGTTTTCCAGTCACACCT
CAGGTACCTTTAAGACCAATGACTTACAAGGCAGCTGTAGATCTTAGCCACTTTTTAAAAGAAAAGGGGG
GACTGGAAGGGCTAATTCACTCCCAACGAAGACAAGATATCCTTGATCTGTGGATCTACCACACACAAGG
CTACTTCCCTGATTGGCAGAACTACACACCAGGGCCAGGGATCAGATATCCACTGACCTTTGGATGGTGC
TACAAGCTAGTACCAGTTGAGCAAGAGAAGGTAGAAGAAGCCAATGAAGGAGAGAACACCCGCTTGTTAC
ACCCTGTGAGCCTGCATGGGATGGATGACCCGGAGAGAGAAGTATTAGAGTGGAGGTTTGACAGCCGCCT
AGCATTTCATCACATGGCCCGAGAGCTGCATCCGGACTGTACTGGGTCTCTCTGGTTAGACCAGATCTGA
GCCTGGGAGCTCTCTGGCTAACTAGGGAACCCACTGCTTAAGCCTCAATAAAGCTTGCCTTGAGTGCTTC
AAGTAGTGTGTGCCCGTCTGTTGTGTGACTCTGGTAACTAGAGATCCCTCAGACCCTTTTAGTCAGTGTG
GAAAATCTCTAGCAGCATGTGAGCAAAAGGCCAGCAAAAGGCCAGGAACCGTAAAAAGGCCGCGTTGCTG
GCGTTTTTCCATAGGCTCCGCCCCCCTGACGAGCATCACAAAAATCGACGCTCAAGTCAGAGGTGGCGAA
ACCCGACAGGACTATAAAGATACCAGGCGTTTCCCCCTGGAAGCTCCCTCGTGCGCTCTCCTGTTCCGAC
CCTGCCGCTTACCGGATACCTGTCCGCCTTTCTCCCTTCGGGAAGCGTGGCGCTTTCTCATAGCTCACGC
TGTAGGTATCTCAGTTCGGTGTAGGTCGTTCGCTCCAAGCTGGGCTGTGTGCACGAACCCCCCGTTCAGC
CCGACCGCTGCGCCTTATCCGGTAACTATCGTCTTGAGTCCAACCCGGTAAGACACGACTTATCGCCACT
GGCAGCAGCCACTGGTAACAGGATTAGCAGAGCGAGGTATGTAGGCGGTGCTACAGAGTTCTTGAAGTGG
TGGCCTAACTACGGCTACACTAGAAGAACAGTATTTGGTATCTGCGCTCTGCTGAAGCCAGTTACCTTCG
GAAAAAGAGTTGGTAGCTCTTGATCCGGCAAACAAACCACCGCTGGTAGCGGTGGTTTTTTTGTTTGCAA
GCAGCAGATTACGCGCAGAAAAAAAGGATCTCAAGAAGATCCTTTGATCTTTTCTACGGGGTCTGACGCT
CAGTGGAACGAAAACTCACGTTAAGGGATTTTGGTCATGAGATTATCAAAAAGGATCTTCACCTAGATCC
TTTTAAATTAAAAATGAAGTTTTAAATCAATCTAAAGTATATATGAGTAAACTTGGTCTGACAGTTACCA
ATGCTTAATCAGTGAGGCACCTATCTCAGCGATCTGTCTATTTCGTTCATCCATAGTTGCCTGACTCCCC
GTCGTGTAGATAACTACGATACGGGAGGGCTTACCATCTGGCCCCAGTGCTGCAATGATACCGCGAGACC
CACGCTCACCGGCTCCAGATTTATCAGCAATAAACCAGCCAGCCGGAAGGGCCGAGCGCAGAAGTGGTCC
TGCAACTTTATCCGCCTCCATCCAGTCTATTAATTGTTGCCGGGAAGCTAGAGTAAGTAGTTCGCCAGTT
AATAGTTTGCGCAACGTTGTTGCCATTGCTACAGGCATCGTGGTGTCACGCTCGTCGTTTGGTATGGCTT
CATTCAGCTCCGGTTCCCAACGATCAAGGCGAGTTACATGATCCCCCATGTTGTGCAAAAAAGCGGTTAG
CTCCTTCGGTCCTCCGATCGTTGTCAGAAGTAAGTTGGCCGCAGTGTTATCACTCATGGTTATGGCAGCA
CTGCATAATTCTCTTACTGTCATGCCATCCGTAAGATGCTTTTCTGTGACTGGTGAGTACTCAACCAAGT
CATTCTGAGAATAGTGTATGCGGCGACCGAGTTGCTCTTGCCCGGCGTCAATACGGGATAATACCGCGCC
ACATAGCAGAACTTTAAAAGTGCTCATCATTGGAAAACGTTCTTCGGGGCGAAAACTCTCAAGGATCTTA
CCGCTGTTGAGATCCAGTTCGATGTAACCCACTCGTGCACCCAACTGATCTTCAGCATCTTTTACTTTCA
CCAGCGTTTCTGGGTGAGCAAAAACAGGAAGGCAAAATGCCGCAAAAAAGGGAATAAGGGCGACACGGAA
ATGTTGAATACTCATACTCTTCCTTTTTCAATATTATTGAAGCATTTATCAGGGTTATTGTCTCATGAGC
GGATACATATTTGAATGTATTTAGAAAAATAAACAAATAGGGGTTCCGCGCACATTTCCCCGAAAAGTGC
CACCTGACGTCGACGGATCGGGAGATCTCCCGATCCCCTATGGTGCACTCTCAGTACAATCTGCTCTGAT
GCCGCATAGTTAAGCCAGTATCTGCTCCCTGCTTGTGTGTTGGAGGTC
Features (pLannotate 1.2.2; 24 found; start..end, strand, type, name):
    128..507     +  enhancer       CMV enhancer: human cytomegalovirus immediate early enhancer
    508..707     +  promoter       CMV promoter: human cytomegalovirus (CMV) immediate early promoter
    725..905     +  LTR            5' LTR (truncated): truncated 5' long terminal repeat (LTR) from HIV-1
    952..1077    +  misc_feature   HIV-1 Ψ: packaging signal of human immunodeficiency virus type 1
   1061..1399    +  CDS            HIV-1 gag (fragment): gag protein from human immunodeficiency virus 1; gag
   1574..1807    +  misc_feature   RRE: The Rev response element (RRE) of HIV-1 allows for Rev-dependent mRNA export from the nucleus to the cytoplasm.
   2184..2284    +  CDS            Rev (fragment): human immunodeficiency virus 1 (HIV-1) Rev protein; rev; enhances nuclear export of unspliced and incompletely spliced viral mRNAs
   2334..2451    +  misc_feature   cPPT/CTS: central polypurine tract and central termination sequence of HIV-1
   2704..2737    +  protein_bind   loxP: Cre-mediated recombination occurs in the 8-bp core sequence (GCATACAT). Cre recombinase
   2863..2930    +  misc_RNA       tracrRNA (fragment): trans-activating CRISPR RNA for the Streptococcus pyogenes CRISPR/Cas9 system
   3055..3358    +  enhancer       CMV enhancer: human cytomegalovirus immediate early enhancer
   3359..3562    +  promoter       CMV promoter: human cytomegalovirus (CMV) immediate early promoter
   3596..4192    +  CDS            PuroR: puromycin N-acetyltransferase; pac from Streptomyces alboniger; confers resistance to puromycin
   4268..4975    +  CDS            mCherry: mCherry is a basic (constitutively fluorescent) red fluorescent protein published in 2004, derived from Discosoma sp.. It is reported to be a very rapidly-maturing monomer with low acid sensitivity.
   4998..5031    +  protein_bind   loxP: Cre-mediated recombination occurs in the 8-bp core sequence (GCATACAT). Cre recombinase
   5064..5087    +  misc_feature   MCS (fragment): pBluescript multiple cloning site
   5087..5675    +  misc_feature   WPRE: woodchuck hepatitis virus posttranscriptional regulatory element
   5676..5695    +  misc_feature   MCS (fragment): pBluescript multiple cloning site
   5697..6197    +  CDS            nef (fragment): NEF_HV1LA - Experimental evidence at protein level: Swiss-Prot protein existence level 1. Extracellular Nef protein targets CD4(+) T-lymphocytes for apoptosis by interacting with CXCR4 surface receptors. From Human immunodeficiency virus type 1 group M subtype B (isolate Lai) (HIV-1).
   6204..6384    +  LTR            5' LTR (truncated): truncated 5' long terminal repeat (LTR) from HIV-1
   6446..7034    -  rep_origin     ori: high-copy-number ColE1/pMB1/pBR322/pUC origin of replication
   7205..8065    -  CDS            AmpR: β-lactamase; bla; confers resistance to ampicillin, carbenicillin, and related antibiotics
   8066..8170    -  promoter       AmpR promoter: bla
   8229..8281    -  misc_feature   bom (fragment): basis of mobility region from pBR322
