[The description below was written by a language model from this plasmid's Addgene catalogue record and pLannotate feature annotations shown in this document.]
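Description:
pgRNA_hMECP2_promoter_No6 is an HIV-1-based lentiviral transfer plasmid, built on the pgRNA-modified backbone, that delivers a single guide RNA directed against the promoter of human MECP2 (guide number 6 of a series). It is propagated in E. coli through a high-copy ColE1/pUC-type origin with ampicillin resistance. The catalogue lists a size of about 8.3 kb, in close agreement with the sequenced record.

The viral portion begins with a CMV enhancer/promoter fused to a truncated 5' LTR, which drives transcription of the genomic RNA in packaging cells. This is followed by the Ψ packaging signal with a gag fragment, the Rev response element for Rev-dependent nuclear export, and the cPPT/CTS. Downstream sit a WPRE, which enhances transcript expression, and the 3' LTR region, annotated as a nef fragment plus a truncated LTR.

The payload has two units. The first is a U6-driven sgRNA, according to the catalogue; the feature table does not annotate the U6 promoter itself but detects the S. pyogenes tracrRNA-derived scaffold. The targeting sequence was cloned through AarI sites that were destroyed in the process. The second unit is an internal CMV promoter expressing puromycin N-acetyltransferase and mCherry, linked by a T2A peptide per the depositor comments, so transduced cells can be enriched by puromycin selection or sorted by red fluorescence. Two loxP sites bracket the sgRNA scaffold and the Puro-mCherry cassette, which would in principle permit Cre-mediated excision, although the record does not state this as an intended use.

The plasmid encodes no Cas9 or effector, so the guide must be paired with a separately supplied S. pyogenes Cas9-based protein. The associated work concerns multiplex epigenome editing of MECP2 in Rett syndrome neurons.
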