Addgene plasmid #194900: pgRNA_hMECP2_promoter_No6
Purpose: Lentiviral construct with mCherry and Puro cassettes to express sgRNA-6 targeting the promoter of human MECP2.
Depositing lab: Shawn Liu. Depositing organization: Columbia University. Publication: Multiplex epigenome editing of MECP2 to rescue Rett syndrome neurons. Qian J, Guan X, Xie B, Xu C, Niu J, Tang X, Li CH, Colecraft HM, Jaenisch R, Liu XS. Sci Transl Med. 2023 Jan 18;15(679):eadd4666. doi: 10.1126/scitranslmed.add4666. Epub 2023 Jan 18. PubMed 36652535.
Backbone
  Vector backbone: pgRNA-modified
  Backbone manufacturer: Addgene 84477
  Total vector size (bp): 8319
  Vector type: Mammalian Expression, Lentiviral
  Selectable markers: Puromycin
Growth in bacteria
  Bacterial resistance: Ampicillin, 100 μg/mL
  Growth temperature: 37°C
  Growth strain: NEB Stable
  Copy number: High Copy
Gene/Insert
  Gene/Insert name: sgRNA targeting human MECP2 promoter No.6
  Species: Synthetic
  Promoter: U6
  Cloning method: Restriction Enzyme; 5′ cloning site AarI (destroyed during cloning); 3′ cloning site AarI (destroyed during cloning)
  Sequencing primers: 5′ gaaactcaccctaactg
Terms and licenses: Academic/Nonprofit Terms; Industry Terms: Not Available to Industry
Depositor comments: contain a CMV-Puro-T2A-mCherry cassette allowing for FACS isolation or puromycin selection.
How to cite: pgRNA_hMECP2_promoter_No6 was a gift from Shawn Liu (Addgene plasmid # 194900 ; http://n2t.net/addgene:194900 ; RRID:Addgene_194900)
